>Addgene plasmid #61621 | pcDNA3-AKAR4-Kras | depositor full sequence | sequence record 100422 | pcDNA3-AKAR4-Kras sequence 7536 bps
GACGGATCGGGAGATCTCCCGATCCCCTATGGTCGACTCTCAGTACAATCTGCTCTGATGCCGCATAGTT
AAGCCAGTATCTGCTCCCTGCTTGTGTGTTGGAGGTCGCTGAGTAGTGCGCGAGCAAAATTTAAGCTACA
ACAAGGCAAGGCTTGACCGACAATTGCATGAAGAATCTGCTTAGGGTTAGGCGTTTTGCGCTGCTTCGCG
ATGTACGGGCCAGATATACGCGTTGACATTGATTATTGACTAGTTATTAATAGTAATCAATTACGGGGTC
ATTAGTTCATAGCCCATATATGGAGTTCCGCGTTACATAACTTACGGTAAATGGCCCGCCTGGCTGACCG
CCCAACGACCCCCGCCCATTGACGTCAATAATGACGTATGTTCCCATAGTAACGCCAATAGGGACTTTCC
ATTGACGTCAATGGGTGGACTATTTACGGTAAACTGCCCACTTGGCAGTACATCAAGTGTATCATATGCC
AAGTACGCCCCCTATTGACGTCAATGACGGTAAATGGCCCGCCTGGCATTATGCCCAGTACATGACCTTA
TGGGACTTTCCTACTTGGCAGTACATCTACGTATTAGTCATCGCTATTACCATGGTGATGCGGTTTTGGC
AGTACATCAATGGGCGTGGATAGCGGTTTGACTCACGGGGATTTCCAAGTCTCCACCCCATTGACGTCAA
TGGGAGTTTGTTTTGGCACCAAAATCAACGGGACTTTCCAAAATGTCGTAACAACTCCGCCCCATTGACG
CAAATGGGCGGTAGGCGTGTACGGTGGGAGGTCTATATAAGCAGAGCTCTCTGGCTAACTAGAGAACCCA
CTGCTTACTGGCTTATCGAAATTAATACGACTCACTATAGGGAGACCCAAGCTTGCGGCCGCCACCATGG
TGCGGGGTTCTCATCATCATCATCATCATGGTATGGCTAGCATGACTGGTGGACAGCAAATGGGTCGGGA
TCTGTACGACGATGACGATAAGGATCCCATGGTGAGCAAGGGCGAGGAGCTGTTCACCGGGGTGGTGCCC
ATCCTGGTCGAGCTGGACGGCGACGTAAACGGCCACAGGTTCAGCGTGTCCGGCGAGGGCGAGGGCGATG
CCACCTACGGCAAGCTGACCCTGAAGTTCATCTGCACCACCGGCAAGCTGCCCGTGCCCTGGCCCACCCT
CGTGACCACCCTGACCTGGGGCGTGCAGTGCTTCGCCCGCTACCCCGACCACATGAAGCAGCACGACTTC
TTCAAGTCCGCCATGCCCGAAGGCTACGTCCAGGAGCGTACCATCTTCTTCAAGGACGACGGCAACTACA
AGACCCGCGCCGAGGTGAAGTTCGAGGGCGACACCCTGGTGAACCGCATCGAGCTGAAGGGCATCGACTT
CAAGGAGGACGGCAACATCCTGGGGCACAAGCTGGAGTACAACGCCATCAGTGACAACGTCTATATCACC
GCCGACAAGCAGAAGAACGGCATCAAGGCCCACTTCAAGATCCGCCACAACATCGAGGACGGCAGCGTGC
AGCTCGCCGACCACTACCAGCAGAACACCCCCATCGGCGACGGCCCCGTGCTGCTGCCCGACAACCACTA
CCTGAGCACCCAGTCCGCCCTGAGCAAAGACCCCAACGAGAAGCGCGATCACATGGTCCTGCTGGAGTTC
GTGACCGCCGCCGGGATCACTCTCGGCATGGACGAGCTGTACAAGCGCATGCATAAGTTTTCTCAAGAAC
AGATCGGCGAAAACATTGTGTGCAGGGTCATTTGTACCACGGGTCAAATTCCCATCCGAGATTTGTCAGC
TGATATTTCACAAGTGCTTAAGGAAAAACGATCCATAAAGAAAGTTTGGACATTTGGTAGAAACCCAGCC
TGTGACTATCATTTAGGAAACATTTCAAGACTGTCAAATAAGCATTTCCAAATACTACTAGGAGAAGACG
GTAACCTTTTATTGAATGACATTTCCACTAATGGGACCTGGTTAAATGGGCAAAAAGTCGAGAAGAACAG
CAATCAGTTACTGTCTCAAGGTGATGAAATAACCGTTGGTGTAGGCGTGGAATCAGATATTTTATCTCTG
GTCATTTTCATAAACGACAAATTTAAGCAGTGCCTCGAGCAGAACAAAGTTGATCGCTCTGCAGGTAAGC
CAGGCAGCGGCGAGGGCAGCACCAAGGGCCTGCGTCGCGCCACCCTGGTGGACGGCGGCACCGGCGGCAG
CGAGCTCATGGGCGGCGTGCAGCTCGCCGACCACTACCAGCAGAACACCCCCATCGGCGACGGCCCCGTG
CTGCTGCCNGACAACCACTACCTGAGCTACCAGTCCAAGCTGAGCAAAGACCCCAACGAGAAGCGCGATC
ACATGGTCCTGCTGGAGTTCGTGACCGCCGCCGGGATCACTCTCGGCATGGACGAGCTGTACAAGGGAGG
TACCGGTGGATCTATGGTGAGCAAGGGCGAGGAGCTGTTCACCGGGGTGGTGCCCATCCTGGTCGAGCTG
GACGGCGACGTAAACGGCCACAAGTTCAGCGTGTCCGGCGAGGGCGAGGGCGATGCCACCTACGGCAAGC
TGACCCTGAAGCTGATCTGCACCACCGGCAAGCTGCCCGTGCCCTGGCCCACCCTCGTGACCACCCTGGG
CTACGGCCTTCAGTGCTTCGCCCGCTACCCCGACCACATGAAGCAGCACGACTTCTTCAAGTCCGCCATG
CCCGAAGGCTACGTCCAGGAGCGCACCATCTTCTTCAAGGACGACGGCAACTACAAGACCCGCGCCGAGG
TGAAGTTCGAGGGCGACACCCTGGTGAACCGCATCGAGCTGAAGGGCATCGACTTCAAGGAGGACGGCAA
CATCCTGGGGCACAAGCTGGAGTACAACTACAACAGCCACAACGTCTATATCACCGCCGACAAGCAGAAG
AACGGCATCAAGGCCAACTTCAAGATCCGCCACAACATCGAGAAGAAGAAGAAGAAGAAGAGCAAGACCA
AGTGCGTGATCATGTAAGAATTCTGCAGATATCCATCACACTGGCGGCCGCTCGAGCATGCATCTAGAGG
GCCCTATTCTATAGTGTCACCTAAATGCTAGAGCTCGCTGATCAGCCTCGACTGTGCCTTCTAGTTGCCA
GCCATCTGTTGTTTGCCCCTCCCCCGTGCCTTCCTTGACCCTGGAAGGTGCCACTCCCACTGTCCTTTCC
TAATAAAATGAGGAAATTGCATCGCATTGTCTGAGTAGGTGTCATTCTATTCTGGGGGGTGGGGTGGGGC
AGGACAGCAAGGGGGAGGATTGGGAAGACAATAGCAGGCATGCTGGGGATGCGGTGGGCTCTATGGCTTC
TGAGGCGGAAAGAACCAGCTGGGGCTCTAGGGGGTATCCCC
[124 nt withheld, positions 3402-3525]
C
[32 nt withheld, positions 3527-3558]
CA
[57 nt withheld, positions 3561-3617]
A
[49 nt withheld, positions 3619-3667]
CCTTTGACGTTGGAGTCCACGTTCTTT
[37 nt withheld, positions 3695-3731]
ACCCTATCTCGGTCTATTCTTTTGATTTATAAGGGATTTTGGGGATTTCGGCCTATTGGTTAAAAAATGA
GCTGATTTAACAAAAATTTAACGCGAATTAATTCTGTGGAATGTGTGTCAGTTAGGGTGTGGAAAGTCCC
CAGGCTCCCCAGGCAGGCAGAAGTATGCAAAGCATGCATCTCAATTAGTCAGCAACCAGGTGTGGAAAGT
CCCCAGGCTCCCCAGCAGGCAGAAGTATGCAAAGCATGCATCTCAATTAGTCAGCAACCATAGTCCCGCC
CCTAACTCCGCCCATCCCGCCCCTAACTCCGCCCAGTTCCGCCCATTCTCCGCCCCATGGCTGACTAATT
TTTTTTATTTATGCAGAGGCCGAGGCCGCCTCTGCCTCTGAGCTATTCCAGAAGTAGTGAGGAGGCTTTT
TTGGAGGCCTAGGCTTTTGCAAAAAGCTCCCGGGAGCTTGTATATCCATTTTCGGATCTGATCAAGAGAC
AGGATGAGGATCGTTTCGCATGATTGAACAAGATGGATTGCACGCAGGTTCTCCGGCCGCTTGGGTGGAG
AGGCTATTCGGCTATGACTGGGCACAACAGACAATCGGCTGCTCTGATGCCGCCGTGTTCCGGCTGTCAG
CGCAGGGGCGCCCGGTTCTTTTTGTCAAGACCGACCTGTCCGGTGCCCTGAATGAACTGCAGGACGAGGC
AGCGCGGCTATCGTGGCTGGCCACGACGGGCGTTCCTTGCGCAGCTGTGCTCGACGTTGTCACTGAAGCG
GGAAGGGACTGGCTGCTATTGGGCGAAGTGCCGGGGCAGGATCTCCTGTCATCTCACCTTGCTCCTGCCG
AGAAAGTATCCATCATGGCTGATGCAATGCGGCGGCTGCATACGCTTGATCCGGCTACCTGCCCATTCGA
CCACCAAGCGAAACATCGCATCGAGCGAGCACGTACTCGGATGGAAGCCGGTCTTGTCGATCAGGATGAT
CTGGACGAAGAGCATCAGGGGCTCGCGCCAGCCGAACTGTTCGCCAGGCTCAAGGCGCGCATGCCCGACG
GCGAGGATCTCGTCGTGACCCATGGCGATGCCTGCTTGCCGAATATCATGGTGGAAAATGGCCGCTTTTC
TGGATTCATCGACTGTGGCCGGCTGGGTGTGGCGGACCGCTATCAGGACATAGCGTTGGCTACCCGTGAT
ATTGCTGAAGAGCTTGGCGGCGAATGGGCTGACCGCTTCCTCGTGCTTTACGGTATCGCCGCTCCCGATT
CGCAGCGCATCGCCTTCTATCGCCTTCTTGACGAGTTCTTCTGAGCGGGACTCTGGGGTTCGAAATGACC
GACCAAGCGACGCCCAACCTGCCATCACGAGATTTCGATTCCACCGCCGCCTTCTATGAAAGGTTGGGCT
TCGGAATCGTTTTCCGGGACGCCGGCTGGATGATCCTCCAGCGCGGGGATCTCATGCTGGAGTTCTTCGC
CCACCCCAACTTGTTTATTGCAGCTTATAATGGTTACAAATAAAGCAATAGCATCACAAATTTCACAAAT
AAAGCATTTTTTTCACTGCATTCTAGTTGTGGTTTGTCCAAACTCATCAATGTATCTTATCATGTCTGTA
TACCGTCGACCTCTAGCTAGAGCTTGGCGTAATCATGGTCATAGCTGTTTCCTGTGTGAAATTGTTATCC
GCTCACAATTCCACACAACATACGAGCCGGAAGCATAAAGTGTAAAGCCTGGGGTGCCTAATGAGTGAGC
TAACTCACATTAATTGCGTTGCGCTCACTGCCCGCTTTCCAGTCGGGAAACCTGTCGTGCCAGCTGCATT
AATGAATCGGCCAACGCGCGGGGAGAGGCGGTTTGCGTATTGGGCGCTCTTCCGCTTCCTCGCTCACTGA
CTCGCTGCGCTCGGTCGTTCGGCTGCGGCGAGCGGTATCAGCTCACTCAAAGGCGGTAATACGGTTATCC
ACAGAATCAGGGGATAACGCAGGAAAGAACATGTGAGCAAAAGGCCAGCAAAAGGCCAGGAACCGTAAAA
AGGCCGCGTTGCTGGCGTTTTTCCATAGGCTCCGCCCCCCTGACGAGCATCACAAAAATCGACGCTCAAG
TCAGAGGTGGCGAAACCCGACAGGACTATAAAGATACCAGGCGTTTCCCCCTGGAAGCTCCCTCGTGCGC
TCTCCTGTTCCGACCCTGCCGCTTACCGGATACCTGTCCGCCTTTCTCCCTTCGGGAAGCGTGGCGCTTT
CTCAATGCTCACGCTGTAGGTATCTCAGTTCGGTGTAGGTCGTTCGCTCCAAGCTGGGCTGTGTGCACGA
ACCCCCCGTTCAGCCCGACCGCTGCGCCTTATCCGGTAACTATCGTCTTGAGTCCAACCCGGTAAGACAC
GACTTATCGCCACTGGCAGCAGCCACTGGTAACAGGATTAGCAGAGCGAGGTATGTAGGCGGTGCTACAG
AGTTCTTGAAGTGGTGGCCTAACTACGGCTACACTAGAAGGACAGTATTTGGTATCTGCGCTCTGCTGAA
GCCAGTTACCTTCGGAAAAAGAGTTGGTAGCTCTTGATCCGGCAAACAAACCACCGCTGGTAGCGGTGGT
TTTTTTGTTTGCAAGCAGCAGATTACGCGCAGAAAAAAAGGATCTCAAGAAGATCCTTTGATCTTTTCTA
CGGGGTCTGACGCTCAGTGGAACGAAAACTCACGTTAAGGGATTTTGGTCATGAGATTATCAAAAAGGAT
CTTCACCTAGATCCTTTTAAATTAAAAATGAAGTTTTAAATCAATCTAAAGTATATATGAGTAAACTTGG
TCTGACAGTTACCAATGCTTAATCAGTGAGGCACCTATCTCAGCGATCTGTCTATTTCGTTCATCCATAG
TTGCCTGACTCCCCGTCGTGTAGATAACTACGATACGGGAGGGCTTACCATCTGGCCCCAGTGCTGCAAT
GATACCGCGAGACCCACGCTCACCGGCTCCAGATTTATCAGCAATAAACCAGCCAGCCGGAAGGGCCGAG
CGCAGAAGTGGTCCTGCAACTTTATCCGCCTCCATCCAGTCTATTAATTGTTGCCGGGAAGCTAGAGTAA
GTAGTTCGCCAGTTAATAGTTTGCGCAACGTTGTTGCCATTGCTACAGGCATCGTGGTGTCACGCTCGTC
GTTTGGTATGGCTTCATTCAGCTCCGGTTCCCAACGATCAAGGCGAGTTACATGATCCCCCATGTTGTGC
AAAAAAGCGGTTAGCTCCTTCGGTCCTCCGATCGTTGTCAGAAGTAAGTTGGCCGCAGTGTTATCACTCA
TGGTTATGGCAGCACTGCATAATTCTCTTACTGTCATGCCATCCGTAAGATGCTTTTCTGTGACTGGTGA
GTACTCAACCAAGTCATTCTGAGAATAGTGTATGCGGCGACCGAGTTGCTCTTGCCCGGCGTCAATACGG
GATAATACCGCGCCACATAGCAGAACTTTAAAAGTGCTCATCATTGGAAAACGTTCTTCGGGGCGAAAAC
TCTCAAGGATCTTACCGCTGTTGAGATCCAGTTCGATGTAACCCACTCGTGCACCCAACTGATCTTCAGC
ATCTTTTACTTTCACCAGCGTTTCTGGGTGAGCAAAAACAGGAAGGCAAAATGCCGCAAAAAAGGGAATA
AGGGCGACACGGAAATGTTGAATACTCATACTCTTCCTTTTTCAATATTATTGAAGCATTTATCAGGGTT
ATTGTCTCATGAGCGGATACATATTTGAATGTATTTAGAAAAATAAACAAATAGGGGTTCCGCGCACATT
TCCCCGAAAAGTGCCACCTGACGTC
Features (pLannotate 1.2.2; 26 found; start..end, strand, type, name):
     36..80      -  misc_feature   bom (fragment): basis of mobility region from pBR322
    235..614     +  enhancer       CMV enhancer: human cytomegalovirus immediate early enhancer
    615..818     +  promoter       CMV promoter: human cytomegalovirus (CMV) immediate early promoter
    814..847     +  LTR            5' LTR (truncated) (fragment): truncated 5' long terminal repeat (LTR) from HIV-1
    863..881     +  promoter       T7 promoter: promoter for bacteriophage T7 RNA polymerase
    922..942     +  CDS            capTEV™ (fragment): composite tag for in vivo biotinylation, TEV protease cleavage, and 6xHis tagging
    943..975     +  CDS            T7 tag (gene 10 leader): leader peptide from bacteriophage T7 gene 10 promotes efficient translation in E. coli
    979..1002    +  CDS            Xpress™ tag: Xpress™ epitope tag, including an enterokinase recognition and cleavage site
   1009..1725    +  CDS            Cerulean: Cerulean is a basic (constitutively fluorescent) cyan fluorescent protein published in 2004, derived from Aequorea victoria. It has low acid sensitivity.
   1735..2157    +  CDS            RAD53 (fragment): RAD53_YEAST - Also known as MEC2, SAD1, SPK1. Experimental evidence at protein level: Swiss-Prot protein existence level 1. Controls S-phase checkpoint as well as G1 and G2 DNA damage checkpoints. Phosphorylates proteins on serine, threonine, and tyrosine. Prevents entry into anaphase and mitotic exit after DNA damage via regulation of the Polo kinase CDC5. Seems to be involved in the phosphorylation of RPH1. From Saccharomyces cerevisiae (strain ATCC 204508 / S288c) (Baker's yeast).
   2251..2982    +  CDS            cp173Venus: circularly permuted form of the Venus yellow fluorescent protein (Nagai et al., 2004) efficient FRET acceptor for CFP
   3088..3106    -  promoter       SP6 promoter: promoter for bacteriophage SP6 RNA polymerase
   3132..3356    +  polyA_signal   bGH poly(A) signal: bovine growth hormone polyadenylation signal
   3360..3381    +  promoter       SV40 promoter (fragment): SV40 enhancer and early promoter
   3402..3830    +  rep_origin     f1 ori (sequence partly withheld): f1 bacteriophage origin of replication; arrow indicates direction of (+) strand synthesis
   3844..4174    +  promoter       SV40 promoter: SV40 enhancer and early promoter
   4241..5032    +  CDS            neo: KKA2_KLEPN - Also known as kan, nptII. Experimental evidence at protein level: Swiss-Prot protein existence level 1. Resistance to kanamycin, neomycin, paromomycin, ribostamycin, butirosin and gentamicin B. From Klebsiella pneumoniae.
   5056..5214    +  CDS            ble (fragment): BLE_KLEPN - Experimental evidence at protein level: Swiss-Prot protein existence level 1. Binding protein with a strong affinity to the bleomycin family of antibiotics. Binds to CL990; an antimitotic-antibiotic compound. From Klebsiella pneumoniae.
   5209..5330    +  polyA_signal   SV40 poly(A) signal: SV40 polyadenylation signal
   5403..5419    -  protein_bind   lac operator: The lac repressor binds to the lac operator to inhibit transcription in E. coli. This inhibition can be relieved by adding lactose or isopropyl-β-D-thiogalactopyranoside (IPTG). lac repressor encoded by lacI
   5427..5457    -  promoter       lac promoter: promoter for the E. coli lac operon
   5472..5493    -  protein_bind   CAP binding site: CAP binding activates transcription in the presence of cAMP. E. coli catabolite activator protein
   5506..5598    -  CDS            lacI (fragment): lac repressor; lacI; The lac repressor binds to the lac operator to inhibit transcription in E. coli. This inhibition can be relieved by adding lactose or isopropyl-β-D-thiogalactopyranoside (IPTG).
   5781..6369    -  rep_origin     ori: high-copy-number ColE1/pMB1/pBR322/pUC origin of replication
   6540..7400    -  CDS            AmpR: β-lactamase; bla; confers resistance to ampicillin, carbenicillin, and related antibiotics
   7401..7505    -  promoter       AmpR promoter: bla
