[The description below was written by a language model from this plasmid's Addgene catalogue record and pLannotate feature annotations shown in this document.]
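Description:
pcDNA3-AKAR4-Kras is a mammalian expression plasmid built on the pcDNA3 backbone that encodes a plasma membrane-targeted version of the AKAR4 FRET biosensor for protein kinase A (PKA) activity. It is propagated in E. coli as a high-copy plasmid through a ColE1/pUC-type origin with ampicillin selection (AmpR under its own bla promoter). An f1 origin is also present. For mammalian cells, an SV40 early promoter drives a neomycin resistance gene followed by an SV40 polyadenylation signal, allowing G418 selection of stable transfectants.

The biosensor, cloned between BamHI and XbaI, is expressed from the CMV enhancer/promoter and terminated by the bGH poly(A) signal. The feature table shows short leader sequences upstream of the sensor (T7 gene 10 leader and Xpress epitope), then Cerulean as the cyan FRET donor, a fragment of the budding yeast Rad53 protein, and a circularly permuted Venus as the yellow acceptor. The annotation tool labels the acceptor cp173Venus, while the catalogue describes it as cpVenus[E172]. In sensors of this design, the Rad53-derived segment acts as a phosphoamino acid-binding domain that engages a PKA substrate sequence once it is phosphorylated, changing the conformation and so the FRET between the two fluorophores. The substrate sequence is not separately annotated. The C-terminal Kras targeting sequence listed in the catalogue is also unannotated, but it would lie after the Venus coding region. According to the record, it directs the sensor to non-raft regions of the plasma membrane.

Flanking T7 and SP6 promoters are backbone features, and the T7 site serves with a BGH reverse primer for sequencing. The deposited sequence (7,536 nt) is slightly longer than the listed total size. The construct is used for live-cell imaging of PKA activity in plasma membrane microdomains.
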