Addgene plasmid #61621: pcDNA3-AKAR4-Kras
Purpose: Non-raft/plasma membrane-targeted FRET biosensor for monitoring PKA activity
Depositing lab: Jin Zhang. Depositing organization: Johns Hopkins University and School of Medicine. Publication: Visualization of PKA activity in plasma membrane microdomains. Depry C, Allen MD, Zhang J. Mol Biosyst. 2011 Jan;7(1):52-8. doi: 10.1039/c0mb00079e. Epub 2010 Sep 14. PubMed 20838685.
Backbone
  Vector backbone: pcDNA3
  Backbone manufacturer: Invitrogen
  Backbone size w/o insert (bp): 5446
  Total vector size (bp): 7484
  Vector type: Mammalian Expression
  Selectable markers: Neomycin (select with G418)
Growth in bacteria
  Bacterial resistance: Ampicillin, 100 μg/mL
  Growth temperature: 37°C
  Growth strain: DH5alpha
  Copy number: High Copy
Gene/Insert
  Gene/Insert name: AKAR4-Kras
  Species: S. cerevisiae (budding yeast), Synthetic
  Insert size (bp): 1980
  Promoter: CMV
  Tag / fusion protein: Cerulean (N terminal on insert); cpVenus[E172] (C terminal on insert); C-terminal targeting sequence from Kras (C terminal on insert)
  Cloning method: Restriction Enzyme; 5′ cloning site BamHI (not destroyed); 3′ cloning site XbaI (not destroyed)
  Sequencing primers: 5′ T7 forward; 3′ BGH reverse
Terms and licenses: Academic/Nonprofit Terms; Industry Terms: Not Available to Industry
How to cite: pcDNA3-AKAR4-Kras was a gift from Jin Zhang (Addgene plasmid # 61621 ; http://n2t.net/addgene:61621 ; RRID:Addgene_61621)
