>Addgene plasmid #61621 | pcDNA3-AKAR4-Kras | addgene partial sequence | sequence record 102859 | CMV-F 5'-CGCAAATGGGCGGTAGGCGTG-3'
AGAACCCACTGCTTACTGGCTTATCGAAATTAATACGACTCACTATAGGGAGACCCAAGCTTGCGGCCGC
CACCATGGTGCGGGGTTCTCATCATCATCATCATCATGGTATGGCTAGCATGACTGGTGGACAGCAAATG
GGTCGGGATCTGTACGACGATGACGATAAGGATCCCATGGTGAGCAAGGGCGAGGAGCTGTTCACCGGGG
TGGTGCCCATCCTGGTCGAGCTGGACGGCGACGTAAACGGCCACAGGTTCAGCGTGTCCGGCGAGGGCGA
GGGCGATGCCACCTACGGCAAGCTGACCCTGAAGTTCATCTGCACCACCGGCAAGCTGCCCGTGCCCTGG
CCCACCCTCGTGACCACCCTGACCTGGGGCGTGCAGTGCTTCGCCCGCTACCCCGACCACATGAAGCAGC
ACGACTTCTTCAAGTCCGCCATGCCCGAAGGCTACGTCCAGGAGCGTACCATCTTCTTCAAGGACGACGG
CAACTACAAGACCCGCGCCGAGGTGAAGTTCGAGGGCGACACCCTGGTGAACCGCATCGAGCTGAAGGGC
ATCGACTTCAAGGAGGACGGCAACATCCTGGGGCACAAGCTGGAGTACAACGCCATCAGTGACAACGTCT
ATATCACCGCCGACAAGCAGAAGAACGGCATCAAGGCCCACTTCAAGATCCGCCACAACATCGAGGACGG
CAGCGTGCAGCTCGCCGACCACTACCAGCAGAACACCCCCATCGGCGACGGCCCCGTGCTGCTGCCCGAC
AACCACTACCTGAGCACCCAGTCCGCCCTGAGCAAAGACCCCAACGAGAAGCGCGATCACATGGTCCTGC
TGGAGTTCGTGACCGCCGCC
