>Addgene plasmid #61621 | pcDNA3-AKAR4-Kras | addgene partial sequence | sequence record 103001 | BGH-rev 5'-TAGAAGGCACAGTCGAGG-3'
CTATAGAATAGGGCCCTCTAGATGCATGCTCGAGCGGCCGCCAGTGTGATGGATATCTGCAGAATTCTTA
CATGATCACGCACTTGGTCTTGCTCTTCTTCTTCTTCTTCTTCTCGATGTTGTGGCGGATCTTGAAGTTG
GCCTTGATGCCGTTCTTCTGCTTGTCGGCGGTGATATAGACGTTGTGGCTGTTGTAGTTGTACTCCAGCT
TGTGCCCCAGGATGTTGCCGTCCTCCTTGAAGTCGATGCCCTTCAGCTCGATGCGGTTCACCAGGGTGTC
GCCCTCGAACTTCACCTCGGCGCGGGTCTTGTAGTTGCCGTCGTCCTTGAAGAAGATGGTGCGCTCCTGG
ACGTAGCCTTCGGGCATGGCGGACTTGAAGAAGTCGTGCTGCTTCATGTGGTCGGGGTAGCGGGCGAAGC
ACTGAAGGCCGTAGCCCAGGGTGGTCACGAGGGTGGGCCAGGGCACGGGCAGCTTGCCGGTGGTGCAGAT
CAGCTTCAGGGTCAGCTTGCCGTAGGTGGCATCGCCCTCGCCCTCGCCGGACACGCTGAACTTGTGGCCG
TTTACGTCGCCGTCCAGCTCGACCAGGATGGGCACCACCCCGGTGAACAGCTCCTCGCCCTTGCTCACCA
TAGATCCACCGGTACCTCCCTTGTACAGCTCGTCCATGCCGAGAGTGATCCCGGCGGCGGTCACGAACTC
CAGCAGGACCATGTGATCGCGCTTCTCGTTGGGGTCTTTGCTCAGCTTGGACTGGTAGCTCAGGTAGTGG
TTGTCGGGCAGCAGCACGGGGCCGTCGCCGATGGGGGTGTTCTGCTGGTAGTGGTCGGCGAGCTGCACGC
CGCCCATGAGCTCGCTGCCGCCGGTGCCGCCGTCCACCA
